Addgene plasmid #40907: pDEST/hCx43-EGFP-N1
Depositing lab: Robin Shaw. Depositing organization: University of California, San Francisco (UCSF). Publication: Actin cytoskeleton rest stops regulate anterograde traffic of connexin 43 vesicles to the plasma membrane. Smyth JW, Vogan JM, Buch PJ, Zhang SS, Fong TS, Hong TT, Shaw RM. Circ Res. 2012 Mar 30;110(7):978-89. Epub 2012 Feb 9. 10.1161/CIRCRESAHA.111.257964 PubMed 22328533.
Backbone
  Vector backbone: pegfp-N1
  Backbone manufacturer: Clontech
  Backbone size w/o insert (bp): 4722
  Total vector size (bp): 5868
  Modifications to backbone: Gateway reading frame cassette c.1 inserted between Afe I and Sma I sites of MCS.
  Vector type: Mammalian Expression
  Selectable markers: Neomycin (select with G418)
Growth in bacteria
  Bacterial resistance: Kanamycin, 50 μg/mL
  Growth temperature: 37°C
  Growth strain: DH5alpha
  Copy number: High Copy
Gene/Insert
  Gene/Insert name: Connexin 43 (alt name: GJA1)
  Species: H. sapiens (human)
  Insert size (bp): 1146
  Mutation: No stop codon to create c-terminal fusion
  GenBank ID: NM_000165.3
  Entrez Gene: GJA1 (a.k.a. AVSD3, CMDR, CX43, EKVP, EKVP3, GJAL, HLHS1, HSS, ODDD, PPKCA)
  Promoter: CMV
  Tag / fusion protein: EGFP (C terminal on backbone)
  Cloning method: Gateway Cloning
  Sequencing primers: 5′ CMV Fwd; 3′ EGFP Rev
Terms and licenses: Academic/Nonprofit Terms; Industry Terms: Not Available to Industry
How to cite: pDEST/hCx43-EGFP-N1 was a gift from Robin Shaw (Addgene plasmid # 40907 ; http://n2t.net/addgene:40907 ; RRID:Addgene_40907)
