[The description below was written by a language model from this plasmid's Addgene catalogue record and pLannotate feature annotations shown in this document.]
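Description:
pDEST/hCx43-EGFP-N1 is a mammalian expression plasmid of about 5.9 kb that produces human connexin 43 (GJA1) fused at its C terminus to EGFP. It is built on the Clontech pEGFP-N1 backbone, which was first converted into a Gateway destination vector by placing a Gateway reading frame cassette in the multiple cloning site. The 1,146 bp connexin 43 coding sequence was then introduced by Gateway recombination. As a result, the open reading frame is flanked by attB1 and attB2 sites in the finished expression clone. The stop codon of GJA1 was omitted so that translation reads through the attB2 linker into the downstream EGFP. Transcription is driven by the human cytomegalovirus immediate early enhancer and promoter and is terminated by the SV40 polyadenylation signal.

The plasmid replicates at high copy in E. coli from a pUC-type ColE1 origin and also carries an f1 origin for single-stranded DNA production. A single Tn5 aminoglycoside phosphotransferase gene (NeoR/KanR) provides selection in both hosts. A bacterial bla-type promoter expresses it for kanamycin resistance in E. coli. The SV40 early promoter, paired with the HSV TK polyadenylation signal, expresses it in mammalian cells for G418 selection of stable lines. The short RSF ori, large T antigen, ble and bGH poly(A) fragments in the annotation appear to be partial matches to backbone sequence rather than functional elements.

The fluorescent fusion allows the gap junction protein to be visualised in living or fixed cells. The associated publication concerns anterograde trafficking of connexin 43 vesicles to the plasma membrane and its regulation by the actin cytoskeleton.
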