Features (pLannotate 1.2.2; 17 found; start..end, strand, type, name):
      1..51      +  rep_origin     RSF ori (fragment): Plasmids containing the RSF 1030 origin of replication can be propagated in E. coli cells that contain additional plasmids with compatible origins.
    119..422     +  enhancer       CMV enhancer: human cytomegalovirus immediate early enhancer
    423..626     +  promoter       CMV promoter: human cytomegalovirus (CMV) immediate early promoter
    660..684     +  protein_bind   attB1: mutant version of attB; recombination site for the Gateway® BP reaction BP Clonase™
    687..1832    +  CDS            GJA1: CXA1_HUMAN - Also known as GJAL. Experimental evidence at protein level: Swiss-Prot protein existence level 1. Gap junction protein that acts as a regulator of bladder capacity. A gap junction consists of a cluster of closely packed pairs of transmembrane channels, the connexons, through which materials of low MW diffuse from one cell to a neighboring cell. May play a critical role in the physiology of hearing by participating in the recycling of potassium to the cochlear endolymph. Negative regulator of bladder functional capacity: acts by enhancing intercellular electrical and chemical trans
   1834..1858    -  protein_bind   attB2: mutant version of attB; recombination site for the Gateway® BP reaction BP Clonase™
   1884..2603    +  CDS            EGFP: the original enhanced GFP (Yang et al., 1996) mammalian codon-optimized
   2620..2703    +  CDS            large T antigen (fragment): large T antigen from SV40 (simian virus 40)
   2726..2847    +  polyA_signal   SV40 poly(A) signal: SV40 polyadenylation signal
   2881..3309    -  rep_origin     f1 ori (sequence partly withheld): f1 bacteriophage origin of replication; arrow indicates direction of (+) strand synthesis
   3336..3440    +  promoter       AmpR promoter: bla
   3442..3799    +  promoter       SV40 promoter: SV40 enhancer and early promoter
   3834..4628    +  CDS            NeoR/KanR: aminoglycoside phosphotransferase from Tn5; aph(3')-II (or nptII); confers resistance to neomycin, kanamycin, and G418 (Geneticin®)
   4649..4801    +  CDS            ble (fragment): BLE_KLEPN - Experimental evidence at protein level: Swiss-Prot protein existence level 1. Binding protein with a strong affinity to the bleomycin family of antibiotics. Binds to CL990; an antimitotic-antibiotic compound. From Klebsiella pneumoniae.
   4860..4907    +  polyA_signal   HSV TK poly(A) signal: herpes simplex virus thymidine kinase polyadenylation signal (Cole and Stacy, 1985)
   4998..5014    -  polyA_signal   bGH poly(A) signal (fragment): bovine growth hormone polyadenylation signal
   5236..5824    +  rep_origin     ori: high-copy-number ColE1/pMB1/pBR322/pUC origin of replication
>Addgene plasmid #40907 | pDEST/hCx43-EGFP-N1 | addgene full sequence | sequence record 209871 | Addgene NGS Result
CATGTTCTTTCCTGCGTTATCCCCTGATTCTGTGGATAACCGTATTACCGCCATGCATTAGTTATTAATA
GTAATCAATTACGGGGTCATTAGTTCATAGCCCATATATGGAGTTCCGCGTTACATAACTTACGGTAAAT
GGCCCGCCTGGCTGACCGCCCAACGACCCCCGCCCATTGACGTCAATAATGACGTATGTTCCCATAGTAA
CGCCAATAGGGACTTTCCATTGACGTCAATGGGTGGAGTATTTACGGTAAACTGCCCACTTGGCAGTACA
TCAAGTGTATCATATGCCAAGTACGCCCCCTATTGACGTCAATGACGGTAAATGGCCCGCCTGGCATTAT
GCCCAGTACATGACCTTATGGGACTTTCCTACTTGGCAGTACATCTACGTATTAGTCATCGCTATTACCA
TGGTGATGCGGTTTTGGCAGTACATCAATGGGCGTGGATAGCGGTTTGACTCACGGGGATTTCCAAGTCT
CCACCCCATTGACGTCAATGGGAGTTTGTTTTGGCACCAAAATCAACGGGACTTTCCAAAATGTCGTAAC
AACTCCGCCCCATTGACGCAAATGGGCGGTAGGCGTGTACGGTGGGAGGTCTATATAAGCAGAGCTGGTT
TAGTGAACCGTCAGATCCGCTAGCATCAAACAAGTTTGTACAAAAAAGCAGGCTTCATGGGTGACTGGAG
CGCCTTAGGCAAACTCCTTGACAAGGTTCAAGCCTACTCAACTGCTGGAGGGAAGGTGTGGCTGTCAGTA
CTTTTCATTTTCCGAATCCTGCTGCTGGGGACAGCGGTTGAGTCAGCCTGGGGAGATGAGCAGTCTGCCT
TTCGTTGTAACACTCAGCAACCTGGTTGTGAAAATGTCTGCTATGACAAGTCTTTCCCAATCTCTCATGT
GCGCTTCTGGGTCCTGCAGATCATATTTGTGTCTGTACCCACACTCTTGTACCTGGCTCATGTGTTCTAT
GTGATGCGAAAGGAAGAGAAACTGAACAAGAAAGAGGAAGAACTCAAGGTTGCCCAAACTGATGGTGTCA
ATGTGGACATGCACTTGAAGCAGATTGAGATAAAGAAGTTCAAGTACGGTATTGAAGAGCATGGTAAGGT
GAAAATGCGAGGGGGGTTGCTGCGAACCTACATCATCAGTATCCTCTTCAAGTCTATCTTTGAGGTGGCC
TTCTTGCTGATCCAGTGGTACATCTATGGATTCAGCTTGAGTGCTGTTTACACTTGCAAAAGAGATCCCT
GCCCACATCAGGTGGACTGTTTCCTCTCTCGCCCCACGGAGAAAACCATCTTCATCATCTTCATGCTGGT
GGTGTCCTTGGTGTCCCTGGCCTTGAATATCATTGAACTCTTCTATGTTTTCTTCAAGGGCGTTAAGGAT
CGGGTTAAGGGAAAGAGCGACCCTTACCATGCGACCAGTGGTGCGCTGAGCCCTGCCAAAGACTGTGGGT
CTCAAAAATATGCTTATTTCAATGGCTGCTCCTCACCAACCGCTCCCCTCTCGCCTATGTCTCCTCCTGG
GTACAAGCTGGTTACTGGCGACAGAAACAATTCTTCTTGCCGCAATTACAACAAGCAAGCAAGTGAGCAA
AACTGGGCTAATTACAGTGCAGAACAAAATCGAATGGGGCAGGCGGGAAGCACCATCTCTAACTCCCATG
CACAGCCTTTTGATTTCCCCGATGATAACCAGAATTCAAAAAAACTAGCTGCTGGACATGAATTACAGCC
ACTAGCCATTGTGGACCAGCGACCTTCAAGCAGAGCCAGCAGTCGTGCCAGCAGCAGACCTCGGCCTGAT
GACCTGGAGATCTACCCAGCTTTCTTGTACAAAGTGGTTCGATGGGATCCACCGGTCGCCACCATGGTGA
GCAAGGGCGAGGAGCTGTTCACCGGGGTGGTGCCCATCCTGGTCGAGCTGGACGGCGACGTAAACGGCCA
CAAGTTCAGCGTGTCCGGCGAGGGCGAGGGCGATGCCACCTACGGCAAGCTGACCCTGAAGTTCATCTGC
ACCACCGGCAAGCTGCCCGTGCCCTGGCCCACCCTCGTGACCACCCTGACCTACGGCGTGCAGTGCTTCA
GCCGCTACCCCGACCACATGAAGCAGCACGACTTCTTCAAGTCCGCCATGCCCGAAGGCTACGTCCAGGA
GCGCACCATCTTCTTCAAGGACGACGGCAACTACAAGACCCGCGCCGAGGTGAAGTTCGAGGGCGACACC
CTGGTGAACCGCATCGAGCTGAAGGGCATCGACTTCAAGGAGGACGGCAACATCCTGGGGCACAAGCTGG
AGTACAACTACAACAGCCACAACGTCTATATCATGGCCGACAAGCAGAAGAACGGCATCAAGGTGAACTT
CAAGATCCGCCACAACATCGAGGACGGCAGCGTGCAGCTCGCCGACCACTACCAGCAGAACACCCCCATC
GGCGACGGCCCCGTGCTGCTGCCCGACAACCACTACCTGAGCACCCAGTCCGCCCTGAGCAAAGACCCCA
ACGAGAAGCGCGATCACATGGTCCTGCTGGAGTTCGTGACCGCCGCCGGGATCACTCTCGGCATGGACGA
GCTGTACAAGTAAAGCGGCCGCGACTCTAGATCATAATCAGCCATACCACATTTGTAGAGGTTTTACTTG
CTTTAAAAAACCTCCCACACCTCCCCCTGAACCTGAAACATAAAATGAATGCAATTGTTGTTGTTAACTT
GTTTATTGCAGCTTATAATGGTTACAAATAAAGCAATAGCATCACAAATTTCACAAATAAAGCATTTTTT
TCACTGCATTCTAGTTGTGGTTTGTCCAAACTCATCAATGTATCTTAAGGCGTAAATTGTAAGCGTTAAT
ATTTTGTTAAAATTCGCGTTAAATTTTTGTTAAATCAGCTCATTTTTTAACCAATAGGCCGAAATCGGCA
AAATCCCTTATAAATCAAAAGAATAGACCGAGATAGGGT
[37 nt withheld, positions 2980-3016]
AAAGAACGTGGACTCCAACGTCAAAGG
[49 nt withheld, positions 3044-3092]
T
[91 nt withheld, positions 3094-3184]
G
[124 nt withheld, positions 3186-3309]
CAGGTGGCACTTTTCGGGGAAATGTGCGCGGAACCCCTATTTGTTTATTTTTCTAAATACATTCAAATAT
GTATCCGCTCATGAGACAATAACCCTGATAAATGCTTCAATAATATTGAAAAAGGAAGAGTCCTGAGGCG
GAAAGAACCAGCTGTGGAATGTGTGTCAGTTAGGGTGTGGAAAGTCCCCAGGCTCCCCAGCAGGCAGAAG
TATGCAAAGCATGCATCTCAATTAGTCAGCAACCAGGTGTGGAAAGTCCCCAGGCTCCCCAGCAGGCAGA
AGTATGCAAAGCATGCATCTCAATTAGTCAGCAACCATAGTCCCGCCCCTAACTCCGCCCATCCCGCCCC
TAACTCCGCCCAGTTCCGCCCATTCTCCGCCCCATGGCTGACTAATTTTTTTTATTTATGCAGAGGCCGA
GGCCGCCTCGGCCTCTGAGCTATTCCAGAAGTAGTGAGGAGGCTTTTTTGGAGGCCTAGGCTTTTGCAAA
GATCGATCAAGAGACAGGATGAGGATCGTTTCGCATGATTGAACAAGATGGATTGCACGCAGGTTCTCCG
GCCGCTTGGGTGGAGAGGCTATTCGGCTATGACTGGGCACAACAGACAATCGGCTGCTCTGATGCCGCCG
TGTTCCGGCTGTCAGCGCAGGGGCGCCCGGTTCTTTTTGTCAAGACCGACCTGTCCGGTGCCCTGAATGA
ACTGCAAGACGAGGCAGCGCGGCTATCGTGGCTGGCCACGACGGGCGTTCCTTGCGCAGCTGTGCTCGAC
GTTGTCACTGAAGCGGGAAGGGACTGGCTGCTATTGGGCGAAGTGCCGGGGCAGGATCTCCTGTCATCTC
ACCTTGCTCCTGCCGAGAAAGTATCCATCATGGCTGATGCAATGCGGCGGCTGCATACGCTTGATCCGGC
TACCTGCCCATTCGACCACCAAGCGAAACATCGCATCGAGCGAGCACGTACTCGGATGGAAGCCGGTCTT
GTCGATCAGGATGATCTGGACGAAGAGCATCAGGGGCTCGCGCCAGCCGAACTGTTCGCCAGGCTCAAGG
CGAGCATGCCCGACGGCGAGGATCTCGTCGTGACCCATGGCGATGCCTGCTTGCCGAATATCATGGTGGA
AAATGGCCGCTTTTCTGGATTCATCGACTGTGGCCGGCTGGGTGTGGCGGACCGCTATCAGGACATAGCG
TTGGCTACCCGTGATATTGCTGAAGAGCTTGGCGGCGAATGGGCTGACCGCTTCCTCGTGCTTTACGGTA
TCGCCGCTCCCGATTCGCAGCGCATCGCCTTCTATCGCCTTCTTGACGAGTTCTTCTGAGCGGGACTCTG
GGGTTCGAAATGACCGACCAAGCGACGCCCAACCTGCCATCACGAGATTTCGATTCCACCGCCGCCTTCT
ATGAAAGGTTGGGCTTCGGAATCGTTTTCCGGGACGCCGGCTGGATGATCCTCCAGCGCGGGGATCTCAT
GCTGGAGTTCTTCGCCCACCCTAGGGGGAGGCTAACTGAAACACGGAAGGAGACAATACCGGAAGGAACC
CGCGCTATGACGGCAATAAAAAGACAGAATAAAACGCACGGTGTTGGGTCGTTTGTTCATAAACGCGGGG
TTCGGTCCCAGGGCTGGCACTCTGTCGATACCCCACCGAGACCCCATTGGGGCCAATACGCCCGCGTTTC
TTCCTTTTCCCCACCCCACCCCCCAAGTTCGGGTGAAGGCCCAGGGCTCGCAGCCAACGTCGGGGCGGCA
GGCCCTGCCATAGCCTCAGGTTACTCATATATACTTTAGATTGATTTAAAACTTCATTTTTAATTTAAAA
GGATCTAGGTGAAGATCCTTTTTGATAATCTCATGACCAAAATCCCTTAACGTGAGTTTTCGTTCCACTG
AGCGTCAGACCCCGTAGAAAAGATCAAAGGATCTTCTTGAGATCCTTTTTTTCTGCGCGTAATCTGCTGC
TTGCAAACAAAAAAACCACCGCTACCAGCGGTGGTTTGTTTGCCGGATCAAGAGCTACCAACTCTTTTTC
CGAAGGTAACTGGCTTCAGCAGAGCGCAGATACCAAATACTGTTCTTCTAGTGTAGCCGTAGTTAGGCCA
CCACTTCAAGAACTCTGTAGCACCGCCTACATACCTCGCTCTGCTAATCCTGTTACCAGTGGCTGCTGCC
AGTGGCGATAAGTCGTGTCTTACCGGGTTGGACTCAAGACGATAGTTACCGGATAAGGCGCAGCGGTCGG
GCTGAACGGGGGGTTCGTGCACACAGCCCAGCTTGGAGCGAACGACCTACACCGAACTGAGATACCTACA
GCGTGAGCTATGAGAAAGCGCCACGCTTCCCGAAGGGAGAAAGGCGGACAGGTATCCGGTAAGCGGCAGG
GTCGGAACAGGAGAGCGCACGAGGGAGCTTCCAGGGGGAAACGCCTGGTATCTTTATAGTCCTGTCGGGT
TTCGCCACCTCTGACTTGAGCGTCGATTTTTGTGATGCTCGTCAGGGGGGCGGAGCCTATGGAAAAACGC
CAGCAACGCGGCCTTTTTACGGTTCCTGGCCTTTTGCTGGCCTTTTGCTCA
