>Addgene plasmid #40907 | pDEST/hCx43-EGFP-N1 | addgene partial sequence | sequence record 55303 | EGFP-N 5'-CGTCGCCGTCCAGCTCGACCAG-3'
GCTCCTCGCCCTTGCTCACCATGGTGGCGACCGGTGGATCCCATCGAACCACTTTGTACAAGAAAGCTGG
GTAGATCTCCAGGTCATCAGGCCGAGGTCTGCTGCTGGCACGACTGCTGGCTCTGCTTGAAGGTCGCTGG
TCCACAATGGCTAGTGGCTGTAATTCATGTCCAGCAGCTAGTTTTTTTGAATTCTGGTTATCATCGGGGA
AATCAAAAGGCTGTGCATGGGAGTTAGAGATGGTGCTTCCCGCCTGCCCCATTCGATTTTGTTCTGCACT
GTAATTAGCCCAGTTTTGCTCACTTGCTTGCTTGTTGTAATTGCGGCAAGAAGAATTGTTTCTGTCGCCA
GTAACCAGCTTGTACCCAGGAGGAGACATAGGCGAGAGGGGAGCGGTTGGTGAGGAGCAGCCATTGAAAT
AAGCATATTTTTGAGACCCACAGTCTTTGGCAGGGCTCAGCGCACCACTGGTCGCATGGTAAGGGTCGCT
CTTTCCCTTAACCCGATCCTTAACGCCCTTGAAGAAAACATAGAAGAGTTCAATGATATTCAAGGCCAGG
GACACCAAGGACACCACCAGCATGAAGATGATGAAGATGGTTTTCTCCGTGGGGCGAGAGAGGAAACAGT
CCACCTGATGTGGGCAGGGATCTCTTTTGCAAGTGTAAACAGCACTCAAGCTGAATCCATAGATGTACCA
CTGGATCAGCAAGAAGGCCACCTCAAAGATAGACTTGAAGAGGATACTGATGATGTAGGTTCGCAGCAAC
CCCCCTCGCATTTTCACCTTACCATGCTCTTCAATACCGTACTTGAACTTCTTTATCTCAATCTGCTTCA
AGTGCATGTCCACATTGACACCATCAGTTTGGGCAACCTTGAGTTCTTCCTCTTTCTTGTTCAGTTTCTC
TTCCTTTCGCATCACATAGAACACATGAGCCAGGTACAAGAGTGTGGGTACAGACACAAATATGATCTGC
AGGA
